Addgene plasmid #135346: AIDx-ID-468
Purpose: Expression of intradomain insertion of truncated human cytosine deaminase, hAIDx, at position 468 of nSpyCas9
Depositing lab: Alex Hewitt. Depositing organization: University of Tasmania. Publication: Engineering domain-inlaid SaCas9 adenine base editors with reduced RNA off-targets and increased on-target DNA editing. Nguyen Tran MT, Mohd Khalid MKN, Wang Q, Walker JKR, Lidgerwood GE, Dilworth KL, Lisowski L, Pebay A, Hewitt AW. Nat Commun. 2020 Sep 25;11(1):4871. doi: 10.1038/s41467-020-18715-y. PubMed 32978399.
Backbone
  Vector backbone: pcDNA3.1(+)
  Vector type: Mammalian Expression, CRISPR
  Selectable markers: Blasticidin
Growth in bacteria
  Bacterial resistance: Ampicillin, 100 μg/mL
  Growth temperature: 30°C
  Growth strain: NEB Stable
  Copy number: High Copy
Gene/Insert
  Gene/Insert name: nSpyCas9-hAIDx-ID-468
  Species: H. sapiens (human)
  Mutation: WT
  Cloning method: Restriction Enzyme; 5′ cloning site Unknown (unknown if destroyed)
Terms and licenses: Academic/Nonprofit Terms; Industry Terms: Not Available to Industry
How to cite: AIDx-ID-468 was a gift from Alex Hewitt (Addgene plasmid # 135346 ; http://n2t.net/addgene:135346 ; RRID:Addgene_135346)
