[The description below was written by a language model from this plasmid's Addgene catalogue record and pLannotate feature annotations shown in this document.]
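Description:
AIDx-ID-468 is a mammalian expression and CRISPR plasmid built on the pcDNA3.1(+) backbone (10,819 nt in the sequenced record) that encodes a domain-inlaid cytosine base editor. Rather than fusing the deaminase to a terminus of Cas9, a truncated human activation-induced cytidine deaminase (hAIDx) is inserted within the Streptococcus pyogenes Cas9 nickase (nSpyCas9) at residue position 468. In the feature table the whole fusion appears as a single cas9 coding annotation of about 4.8 kb, longer than Cas9 alone, which is consistent with an internal insertion. The deaminase itself is not annotated separately.

Expression is driven by the CMV immediate-early enhancer and promoter, with a T7 promoter lying just upstream of the open reading frame. Downstream of the editor, the annotation detects fragments of a 3xFLAG epitope and a T2A peptide, followed by the blasticidin S deaminase gene (bsd) and the bGH polyadenylation signal. This arrangement should yield the tagged editor and the blasticidin resistance protein as separate polypeptides from one transcript, so blasticidin selection enriches for cells expressing the editor, matching the catalogued selectable marker. The backbone's SV40 promoter-driven neomycin resistance cassette with SV40 poly(A) signal is also present, along with an f1 origin.

In bacteria the plasmid is maintained through a high-copy ColE1/pUC-type origin and ampicillin resistance (AmpR). No guide RNA cassette is annotated, so a guide would presumably be supplied from a separate construct. The plasmid comes from work on domain-inlaid base editor architectures, and the record gives its purpose as expression of this intradomain editor variant.
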