Features (pLannotate 1.2.2; 23 found; start..end, strand, type, name):
    142..521     +  enhancer       CMV enhancer: human cytomegalovirus immediate early enhancer
    522..725     +  promoter       CMV promoter: human cytomegalovirus (CMV) immediate early promoter
    721..754     +  LTR            5' LTR (truncated) (fragment): truncated 5' long terminal repeat (LTR) from HIV-1
    770..788     +  promoter       T7 promoter: promoter for bacteriophage T7 RNA polymerase
    830..5674    +  CDS            cas9: CAS9_STRP1 - Also known as csn1 From Streptococcus pyogenes serotype M1.
   5723..5746    +  CDS            3xFLAG (fragment): three tandem FLAG® epitope tags, followed by an enterokinase cleavage site
   5789..5811    +  CDS            T2A (fragment): 2A peptide from Thosea asigna virus capsid protein Eukaryotic ribosomes fail to insert a peptide bond between the Gly and Pro residues, yielding separate polypeptides.
   5822..6208    +  CDS            bsd: BSD_ASPTE - Experimental evidence at protein level: Swiss-Prot protein existence level 1. Catalyzes the deamination of the cytosine moiety of the antibiotics blasticidin S, cytomycin and acetylblasticidin S. From Aspergillus terreus.
   6323..6547    +  polyA_signal   bGH poly(A) signal: bovine growth hormone polyadenylation signal
   6551..6572    +  promoter       SV40 promoter (fragment): SV40 enhancer and early promoter
   6593..7021    +  rep_origin     f1 ori (sequence partly withheld): f1 bacteriophage origin of replication; arrow indicates direction of (+) strand synthesis
   7035..7364    +  promoter       SV40 promoter: SV40 enhancer and early promoter
   7431..8222    +  CDS            neo: KKA2_KLEPN - Also known as kan, nptII. Experimental evidence at protein level: Swiss-Prot protein existence level 1. Resistance to kanamycin, neomycin, paromomycin, ribostamycin, butirosin and gentamicin B. From Klebsiella pneumoniae.
   8246..8404    +  CDS            ble (fragment): BLE_KLEPN - Experimental evidence at protein level: Swiss-Prot protein existence level 1. Binding protein with a strong affinity to the bleomycin family of antibiotics. Binds to CL990; an antimitotic-antibiotic compound. From Klebsiella pneumoniae.
   8399..8520    +  polyA_signal   SV40 poly(A) signal: SV40 polyadenylation signal
   8591..8613    -  protein_bind   lac operator (fragment): The lac repressor binds to the lac operator to inhibit transcription in E. coli. This inhibition can be relieved by adding lactose or isopropyl-β-D-thiogalactopyranoside (IPTG). lac repressor encoded by lacI
   8617..8647    -  promoter       lac promoter: promoter for the E. coli lac operon
   8662..8683    -  protein_bind   CAP binding site: CAP binding activates transcription in the presence of cAMP. E. coli catabolite activator protein
   8696..8788    -  CDS            lacI (fragment): lac repressor; lacI; The lac repressor binds to the lac operator to inhibit transcription in E. coli. This inhibition can be relieved by adding lactose or isopropyl-β-D-thiogalactopyranoside (IPTG).
   8971..9559    -  rep_origin     ori: high-copy-number ColE1/pMB1/pBR322/pUC origin of replication
   9730..10590   -  CDS            AmpR: β-lactamase; bla; confers resistance to ampicillin, carbenicillin, and related antibiotics
  10591..10695   -  promoter       AmpR promoter: bla
  10754..10806   -  misc_feature   bom (fragment): basis of mobility region from pBR322
>Addgene plasmid #135346 | AIDx-ID-468 | addgene full sequence | sequence record 269048 | Addgene NGS Result
GTGTGTTGGAGGTCGCTGAGTAGTGCGCGAGCAAAATTTAAGCTACAACAAGGCAAGGCTTGACCGACAA
TTGCATGAAGAATCTGCTTAGGGTTAGGCGTTTTGCGCTGCTTCGCGATGTACGGGCCAGATATACGCGT
TGACATTGATTATTGACTAGTTATTAATAGTAATCAATTACGGGGTCATTAGTTCATAGCCCATATATGG
AGTTCCGCGTTACATAACTTACGGTAAATGGCCCGCCTGGCTGACCGCCCAACGACCCCCGCCCATTGAC
GTCAATAATGACGTATGTTCCCATAGTAACGCCAATAGGGACTTTCCATTGACGTCAATGGGTGGAGTAT
TTACGGTAAACTGCCCACTTGGCAGTACATCAAGTGTATCATATGCCAAGTACGCCCCCTATTGACGTCA
ATGACGGTAAATGGCCCGCCTGGCATTATGCCCAGTACATGACCTTATGGGACTTTCCTACTTGGCAGTA
CATCTACGTATTAGTCATCGCTATTACCATGGTGATGCGGTTTTGGCAGTACATCAATGGGCGTGGATAG
CGGTTTGACTCACGGGGATTTCCAAGTCTCCACCCCATTGACGTCAATGGGAGTTTGTTTTGGCACCAAA
ATCAACGGGACTTTCCAAAATGTCGTAACAACTCCGCCCCATTGACGCAAATGGGCGGTAGGCGTGTACG
GTGGGAGGTCTATATAAGCAGAGCTCTCTGGCTAACTAGAGAACCCACTGCTTACTGGCTTATCGAAATT
AATACGACTCACTATAGGGAGACCCAAGCTGGCTAGCGTTTAAACTTAAGCTTGCCACCATGGACAAAAA
ATATAGCATTGGCCTGGCGATTGGCACCAACTCCGTGGGCTGGGCTGTTATCACCGACGAATACAAGGTT
CCGAGCAAGAAATTCAAGGTGCTGGGTAACACCGACCGCCACAGCATCAAGAAAAACCTGATTGGTGCCC
TGCTGTTTGATAGCGGTGAAACCGCCGAGGCTACCCGTCTGAAGCGCACCGCCCGTCGCCGTTATACCCG
TCGTAAAAACCGTATCTGCTACCTGCAAGAGATTTTCAGCAACGAAATGGCCAAAGTGGACGATAGCTTC
TTTCACCGCCTGGAGGAGAGCTTCCTGGTGGAGGAAGACAAGAAACACGAGCGTCACCCGATCTTTGGCA
ACATTGTGGATGAGGTGGCTTATCACGAAAAGTACCCGACCATCTATCACCTGCGTAAGAAACTGGTGGA
TAGCACCGACAAGGCCGATCTGCGCCTGATCTACCTGGCGCTGGCTCACATGATCAAGTTCCGTGGTCAC
TTTCTGATCGAGGGCGACCTGAACCCGGATAACAGCGATGTGGACAAGCTGTTCATCCAGCTGGTGCAGA
CCTACAACCAGCTGTTTGAGGAAAACCCGATTAACGCCAGCGGTGTGGACGCCAAGGCGATCCTGAGCGC
GCGTCTGAGCAAAAGCCGCCGTCTGGAGAACCTGATCGCGCAGCTGCCGGGTGAAAAGAAAAACGGTCTG
TTCGGCAACCTGATTGCTCTGAGCCTGGGCCTGACCCCGAACTTCAAAAGCAACTTTGACCTGGCCGAGG
ATGCGAAGCTGCAACTGAGCAAGGATACCTACGACGATGACCTGGACAACCTGCTGGCGCAGATCGGCGA
CCAGTATGCTGATCTGTTTCTGGCCGCGAAGAACCTGAGCGATGCGATCCTGCTGAGCGACATTCTGCGT
GTGAACACCGAGATTACCAAGGCTCCGCTGAGCGCCAGCATGATCAAACGCTACGATGAACACCACCAGG
ACCTGACCCTGCTGAAAGCTCTGGTGCGTCAGCAGCTGCCGGAGAAGTATAAAGAAATCTTCTTTGACCA
GAGCAAGAACGGTTACGCCGGCTATATTGATGGCGGTGCGAGCCAGGAGGAGTTCTACAAGTTTATCAAA
CCGATTCTGGAGAAAATGGACGGCACCGAGGAACTGCTGGTGAAGCTGAACCGTGAAGATCTGCTGCGTA
AACAGCGCACCTTCGACAACGGTAGCATCCCGCACCAGATTCACCTGGGTGAGCTGCACGCGATCCTGCG
CCGTCAGGAAGATTTCTACCCGTTTCTGAAGGACAACCGTGAGAAGATCGAAAAAATTCTGACCTTCCGC
ATTCCGTACTATGTGGGTCCGCTGGCTCGTGGCAACAGCCGCTTTGCCTGGATGACCCGTAAACCGAAGA
AAAAGCGCAAAGTGGGTAGCAGCGGCAGCCCGAAAAAGAAACGCAAAGTGGGTAGCGACGCCCTGGATGA
CTTCGATCTGGACATGCTGGGCAGCGACGCGCTGGATGACTTTGGCGGTGGCAGCATGGATAGCCTGCTG
ATGAACCGCCGTAAATTCCTGTACCAGTTTAAGAACGTGCGTTGGGCTAAAGGCCGCCGTGAAACCTACC
TGTGCTATGTGGTGAAACGCCGTGATAGCGCCACCAGCTTCAGCCTGGACTTTGGTTATCTGCGCAACAA
GAACGGCTGCCACGTGGAGCTGCTGTTCCTGCGTTATATTAGCGATTGGGACCTGGACCCAGGCCGTTGC
TACCGTGTGACCTGGTTCACCAGCTGGAGCCCGTGCTATGATTGCGCGCGTCACGTGGCTGACTTTCTGC
GCGGCAACCCGAACCTGAGCCTGCGTATCTTCACCGCGCGCCTGTACTTTTGCGAGGACCGTAAGGCTGA
GCCGGAAGGTCTGCGCCGTCTGCACCGTGCGGGTGTGCAGATCGCGATCATGACCTTCAAAGATTACTTT
TATTGCTGGAACACCTTCGTGGAGAACCACGAACGTACCTTTAAGGCCTGGGAGGGTCTGCACGAAAACA
GCGTGCGTCTGAGCCGCCAGCTGCGCCGTATCCTGCTGCCGGGTGGCAGCGGTGGCAGCGGTGGCAGCGG
TGGCAGCGGTGGCAGCGGTGGCAGCGGTGGCAAGAGCGAGGAAACCATCACCCCGTGGAACTTCGAGGAA
GTGGTGGACAAAGGCGCCAGCGCCCAGAGCTTCATTGAGCGTATGACCAACTTTGATAAGAACCTGCCGA
ACGAAAAAGTGCTGCCGAAGCACAGCCTGCTGTACGAGTACTTCACCGTGTACAACGAACTGACCAAGGT
GAAATACGTGACCGAGGGTATGCGCAAGCCGGCCTTCCTGAGCGGCGAACAGAAGAAAGCGATCGTGGAC
CTGCTGTTTAAAACCAACCGTAAGGTGACCGTGAAGCAGCTGAAAGAGGATTACTTCAAGAAAATTGAAT
GCTTCGACAGCGTGGAGATCAGCGGTGTGGAAGATCGTTTCAACGCGAGCCTGGGCACCTATCACGACCT
GCTGAAAATCATTAAGGACAAGGATTTTCTGGATAACGAGGAAAACGAGGACATCCTGGAAGATATTGTG
CTGACCCTGACCCTGTTCGAGGACCGTGAAATGATCGAGGAACGCCTGAAGACCTACGCCCACCTGTTTG
ATGACAAAGTGATGAAACAGCTGAAGCGCCGTCGCTATACCGGTTGGGGCCGTCTGAGCCGCAAACTGAT
CAACGGTATTCGCGATAAACAGAGCGGCAAGACCATCCTGGATTTCCTGAAGAGCGACGGTTTCGCGAAC
CGTAACTTTATGCAGCTGATTCACGATGACAGCCTGACCTTTAAAGAGGACATCCAGAAGGCGCAGGTGA
GCGGTCAGGGCGATAGCCTGCACGAACACATCGCTAACCTGGCCGGTAGCCCGGCCATCAAGAAGGGCAT
CCTGCAAACCGTGAAGGTGGTGGACGAGCTGGTGAAAGTGATGGGTCGTCACAAACCGGAAAACATCGTG
ATTGAGATGGCCCGCGAAAACCAGACCACCCAGAAAGGCCAGAAGAACAGCCGTGAGCGCATGAAGCGTA
TCGAGGAAGGCATCAAGGAACTGGGCAGCCAGATCCTGAAGGAGCACCCGGTGGAAAACACCCAGCTGCA
AAACGAGAAACTGTATCTGTACTACCTGCAAAACGGTCGTGACATGTACGTGGATCAGGAGCTGGACATT
AACCGCCTGAGCGACTACGATGTGGACGCGATCGTGCCGCAGAGCTTCCTGAAGGATGACAGCATTGACA
ACAAAGTGCTGACCCGTAGCGATAAAAACCGCGGCAAGAGCGACAACGTGCCGAGCGAGGAAGTGGTGAA
GAAAATGAAAAACTACTGGCGTCAGCTGCTGAACGCCAAGCTGATCACCCAGCGTAAATTCGACAACCTG
ACCAAGGCTGAGCGCGGTGGCCTGAGCGAACTGGATAAAGCCGGTTTTATTAAGCGTCAGCTGGTGGAAA
CCCGCCAGATCACCAAGCACGTGGCGCAGATTCTGGACAGCCGCATGAACACCAAATACGACGAGAACGA
TAAGCTGATCCGTGAAGTGAAAGTGATTACCCTGAAGAGCAAACTGGTGAGCGATTTCCGTAAGGACTTC
CAGTTTTACAAAGTGCGCGAGATCAACAACTATCACCACGCGCACGACGCTTACCTGAACGCTGTGGTGG
GCACCGCCCTGATCAAGAAGTATCCGAAGCTGGAGAGCGAGTTCGTGTACGGCGATTATAAAGTGTACGA
CGTGCGTAAAATGATCGCCAAGAGCGAGCAGGAAATTGGCAAAGCGACCGCTAAGTATTTCTTTTACAGC
AACATCATGAACTTCTTTAAGACCGAGATCACCCTGGCCAACGGTGAAATCCGTAAACGCCCGCTGATTG
AAACCAACGGTGAAACCGGCGAAATCGTGTGGGATAAGGGCCGTGACTTCGCGACCGTGCGCAAAGTGCT
GTCCATGCCGCAGGTGAACATTGTGAAGAAAACCGAGGTGCAGACCGGTGGCTTTAGCAAGGAAAGCATT
CTGCCGAAACGTAACAGCGACAAGCTGATCGCCCGCAAGAAAGATTGGGACCCGAAGAAATATGGTGGCT
TCGATAGCCCAACCGTGGCCTACAGCGTGCTGGTGGTGGCTAAAGTGGAGAAGGGTAAAAGCAAGAAACT
GAAAAGCGTGAAGGAACTGCTGGGCATCACCATTATGGAGCGTAGCAGCTTCGAAAAGAACCCGATCGAC
TTTCTGGAGGCGAAAGGTTACAAGGAAGTGAAGAAAGATCTGATCATCAAGCTGCCGAAGTATAGCCTGT
TCGAGCTGGAAAATGGTCGTAAACGTATGCTGGCCAGCGCCGGCGAGCTGCAAAAGGGCAACGAACTGGC
GCTGCCGAGCAAATACGTGAACTTTCTGTATCTGGCCAGCCACTACGAGAAGCTGAAAGGTAGCCCGGAG
GACAACGAACAGAAGCAGCTGTTCGTGGAGCAGCACAAACACTACCTGGATGAGATCATTGAACAGATTA
GCGAGTTCAGCAAGCGTGTGATCCTGGCTGATGCCAACCTGGACAAAGTGCTGAGCGCCTATAACAAACA
CCGTGACAAGCCGATCCGCGAGCAGGCCGAAAACATCATTCACCTGTTCACCCTGACCAACCTGGGCGCG
CCGGCTGCCTTCAAATATTTTGATACCACCATTGACCGTAAGCGTTACACCAGCACCAAAGAGGTGCTGG
ATGCTACCCTGATCCACCAGAGCATTACCGGTCTGTACGAAACCCGTATCGATCTGAGCCAGCTGGGTGG
CGACAAGCGCCCGGCGGCTACCAAGAAAGCCGGTCAGGCGAAGAAAAAGAAAGACTACAAGGATGACGAT
GACAAGGGTAGCGGCGCTACCAACTTCAGCCTGCTGAAGCAGGCGGGCGACGTGGAGGAAAATCCGGGCC
CGATGGCTAAACCGCTGAGCCAGGAGGAAAGCACCCTGATCGAGCGCGCGACCGCTACCATTAACAGCAT
CCCGATTAGCGAAGATTATAGCGTGGCCAGCGCCGCGCTGAGCAGCGATGGTCGTATCTTCACCGGCGTG
AACGTGTATCACTTTACCGGTGGCCCGTGCGCCGAGCTGGTGGTGCTGGGCACCGCCGCCGCCGCCGCCG
CCGGCAACCTGACCTGCATCGTGGCGATTGGTAACGAAAATCGTGGCATCCTGAGCCCGTGCGGCCGTTG
CCGCCAGGTGCTGCTGGACCTGCATCCGGGCATCAAGGCGATTGTGAAGGATAGCGACGGCCAACCGACC
GCTGTGGGTATCCGTGAACTGCTGCCATCCGGCTATGTTTGGGAGGGCTAAGGTACCGAGCTCGGATCCA
CTAGTCCAGTGTGGTGGAATTCTGCAGATATCCAGCACAGTGGCGGCCGCTCGAGTCTAGAGGGCCCGTT
TAAACCCGCTGATCAGCCTCGACTGTGCCTTCTAGTTGCCAGCCATCTGTTGTTTGCCCCTCCCCCGTGC
CTTCCTTGACCCTGGAAGGTGCCACTCCCACTGTCCTTTCCTAATAAAATGAGGAAATTGCATCGCATTG
TCTGAGTAGGTGTCATTCTATTCTGGGGGGTGGGGTGGGGCAGGACAGCAAGGGGGAGGATTGGGAAGAC
AATAGCAGGCATGCTGGGGATGCGGTGGGCTCTATGGCTTCTGAGGCGGAAAGAACCAGCTGGGGCTCTA
GGGGGTATCCCC
[124 nt withheld, positions 6593-6716]
C
[91 nt withheld, positions 6718-6808]
A
[49 nt withheld, positions 6810-6858]
CCTTTGACGTTGGAGTCCACGTTCTTT
[37 nt withheld, positions 6886-6922]
ACCCTATCTCGGTCTATTCTTTTGATTTATAAGGGATTTTGCCGATTTCGGCCTATTGGTTAAAAAATGA
GCTGATTTAACAAAAATTTAACGCGAATTAATTCTGTGGAATGTGTGTCAGTTAGGGTGTGGAAAGTCCC
CAGGCTCCCCAGCAGGCAGAAGTATGCAAAGCATGCATCTCAATTAGTCAGCAACCAGGTGTGGAAAGTC
CCCAGGCTCCCCAGCAGGCAGAAGTATGCAAAGCATGCATCTCAATTAGTCAGCAACCATAGTCCCGCCC
CTAACTCCGCCCATCCCGCCCCTAACTCCGCCCAGTTCCGCCCATTCTCCGCCCCATGGCTGACTAATTT
TTTTTATTTATGCAGAGGCCGAGGCCGCCTCTGCCTCTGAGCTATTCCAGAAGTAGTGAGGAGGCTTTTT
TGGAGGCCTAGGCTTTTGCAAAAAGCTCCCGGGAGCTTGTATATCCATTTTCGGATCTGATCAAGAGACA
GGATGAGGATCGTTTCGCATGATTGAACAAGATGGATTGCACGCAGGTTCTCCGGCCGCTTGGGTGGAGA
GGCTATTCGGCTATGACTGGGCACAACAGACAATCGGCTGCTCTGATGCCGCCGTGTTCCGGCTGTCAGC
GCAGGGGCGCCCGGTTCTTTTTGTCAAGACCGACCTGTCCGGTGCCCTGAATGAACTGCAGGACGAGGCA
GCGCGGCTATCGTGGCTGGCCACGACGGGCGTTCCTTGCGCAGCTGTGCTCGACGTTGTCACTGAAGCGG
GAAGGGACTGGCTGCTATTGGGCGAAGTGCCGGGGCAGGATCTCCTGTCATCTCACCTTGCTCCTGCCGA
GAAAGTATCCATCATGGCTGATGCAATGCGGCGGCTGCATACGCTTGATCCGGCTACCTGCCCATTCGAC
CACCAAGCGAAACATCGCATCGAGCGAGCACGTACTCGGATGGAAGCCGGTCTTGTCGATCAGGATGATC
TGGACGAAGAGCATCAGGGGCTCGCGCCAGCCGAACTGTTCGCCAGGCTCAAGGCGCGCATGCCCGACGG
CGAGGATCTCGTCGTGACCCATGGCGATGCCTGCTTGCCGAATATCATGGTGGAAAATGGCCGCTTTTCT
GGATTCATCGACTGTGGCCGGCTGGGTGTGGCGGACCGCTATCAGGACATAGCGTTGGCTACCCGTGATA
TTGCTGAAGAGCTTGGCGGCGAATGGGCTGACCGCTTCCTCGTGCTTTACGGTATCGCCGCTCCCGATTC
GCAGCGCATCGCCTTCTATCGCCTTCTTGACGAGTTCTTCTGAGCGGGACTCTGGGGTTCGAAATGACCG
ACCAAGCGACGCCCAACCTGCCATCACGAGATTTCGATTCCACCGCCGCCTTCTATGAAAGGTTGGGCTT
CGGAATCGTTTTCCGGGACGCCGGCTGGATGATCCTCCAGCGCGGGGATCTCATGCTGGAGTTCTTCGCC
CACCCCAACTTGTTTATTGCAGCTTATAATGGTTACAAATAAAGCAATAGCATCACAAATTTCACAAATA
AAGCATTTTTTTCACTGCATTCTAGTTGTGGTTTGTCCAAACTCATCAATGTATCTTATCATGTCTGTAT
ACCGTCGACCTCTAGCTAGAGCTTGGCGTAATCATGGTCATAGCTGTTTCCTGTGTGAAATTGTTATCCG
CTCACAATTCCACACAACATACGAGCCGGAAGCATAAAGTGTAAAGCCTGGGGTGCCTAATGAGTGAGCT
AACTCACATTAATTGCGTTGCGCTCACTGCCCGCTTTCCAGTCGGGAAACCTGTCGTGCCAGCTGCATTA
ATGAATCGGCCAACGCGCGGGGAGAGGCGGTTTGCGTATTGGGCGCTCTTCCGCTTCCTCGCTCACTGAC
TCGCTGCGCTCGGTCGTTCGGCTGCGGCGAGCGGTATCAGCTCACTCAAAGGCGGTAATACGGTTATCCA
CAGAATCAGGGGATAACGCAGGAAAGAACATGTGAGCAAAAGGCCAGCAAAAGGCCAGGAACCGTAAAAA
GGCCGCGTTGCTGGCGTTTTTCCATAGGCTCCGCCCCCCTGACGAGCATCACAAAAATCGACGCTCAAGT
CAGAGGTGGCGAAACCCGACAGGACTATAAAGATACCAGGCGTTTCCCCCTGGAAGCTCCCTCGTGCGCT
CTCCTGTTCCGACCCTGCCGCTTACCGGATACCTGTCCGCCTTTCTCCCTTCGGGAAGCGTGGCGCTTTC
TCATAGCTCACGCTGTAGGTATCTCAGTTCGGTGTAGGTCGTTCGCTCCAAGCTGGGCTGTGTGCACGAA
CCCCCCGTTCAGCCCGACCGCTGCGCCTTATCCGGTAACTATCGTCTTGAGTCCAACCCGGTAAGACACG
ACTTATCGCCACTGGCAGCAGCCACTGGTAACAGGATTAGCAGAGCGAGGTATGTAGGCGGTGCTACAGA
GTTCTTGAAGTGGTGGCCTAACTACGGCTACACTAGAAGAACAGTATTTGGTATCTGCGCTCTGCTGAAG
CCAGTTACCTTCGGAAAAAGAGTTGGTAGCTCTTGATCCGGCAAACAAACCACCGCTGGTAGCGGTGGTT
TTTTTGTTTGCAAGCAGCAGATTACGCGCAGAAAAAAAGGATCTCAAGAAGATCCTTTGATCTTTTCTAC
GGGGTCTGACGCTCAGTGGAACGAAAACTCACGTTAAGGGATTTTGGTCATGAGATTATCAAAAAGGATC
TTCACCTAGATCCTTTTAAATTAAAAATGAAGTTTTAAATCAATCTAAAGTATATATGAGTAAACTTGGT
CTGACAGTTACCAATGCTTAATCAGTGAGGCACCTATCTCAGCGATCTGTCTATTTCGTTCATCCATAGT
TGCCTGACTCCCCGTCGTGTAGATAACTACGATACGGGAGGGCTTACCATCTGGCCCCAGTGCTGCAATG
ATACCGCGAGACCCACGCTCACCGGCTCCAGATTTATCAGCAATAAACCAGCCAGCCGGAAGGGCCGAGC
GCAGAAGTGGTCCTGCAACTTTATCCGCCTCCATCCAGTCTATTAATTGTTGCCGGGAAGCTAGAGTAAG
TAGTTCGCCAGTTAATAGTTTGCGCAACGTTGTTGCCATTGCTACAGGCATCGTGGTGTCACGCTCGTCG
TTTGGTATGGCTTCATTCAGCTCCGGTTCCCAACGATCAAGGCGAGTTACATGATCCCCCATGTTGTGCA
AAAAAGCGGTTAGCTCCTTCGGTCCTCCGATCGTTGTCAGAAGTAAGTTGGCCGCAGTGTTATCACTCAT
GGTTATGGCAGCACTGCATAATTCTCTTACTGTCATGCCATCCGTAAGATGCTTTTCTGTGACTGGTGAG
TACTCAACCAAGTCATTCTGAGAATAGTGTATGCGGCGACCGAGTTGCTCTTGCCCGGCGTCAATACGGG
ATAATACCGCGCCACATAGCAGAACTTTAAAAGTGCTCATCATTGGAAAACGTTCTTCGGGGCGAAAACT
CTCAAGGATCTTACCGCTGTTGAGATCCAGTTCGATGTAACCCACTCGTGCACCCAACTGATCTTCAGCA
TCTTTTACTTTCACCAGCGTTTCTGGGTGAGCAAAAACAGGAAGGCAAAATGCCGCAAAAAAGGGAATAA
GGGCGACACGGAAATGTTGAATACTCATACTCTTCCTTTTTCAATATTATTGAAGCATTTATCAGGGTTA
TTGTCTCATGAGCGGATACATATTTGAATGTATTTAGAAAAATAAACAAATAGGGGTTCCGCGCACATTT
CCCCGAAAAGTGCCACCTGACGTCGACGGATCGGGAGATCTCCCGATCCCCTATGGTGCACTCTCAGTAC
AATCTGCTCTGATGCCGCATAGTTAAGCCAGTATCTGCTCCCTGCTT
