>Addgene plasmid #135346 | AIDx-ID-468 | depositor partial sequence | sequence record 261022 | insert: spyCas9 (D10A) with intradomain insertion of hAIDx (182X) at position 468
AAGCTTGCCACCATGGACAAAAAATATAGCATTGGCCTGGCGATTGGCACCAACTCCGTGGGCTGGGCTG
TTATCACCGACGAATACAAGGTTCCGAGCAAGAAATTCAAGGTGCTGGGTAACACCGACCGCCACAGCAT
CAAGAAAAACCTGATTGGTGCCCTGCTGTTTGATAGCGGTGAAACCGCCGAGGCTACCCGTCTGAAGCGC
ACCGCCCGTCGCCGTTATACCCGTCGTAAAAACCGTATCTGCTACCTGCAAGAGATTTTCAGCAACGAAA
TGGCCAAAGTGGACGATAGCTTCTTTCACCGCCTGGAGGAGAGCTTCCTGGTGGAGGAAGACAAGAAACA
CGAGCGTCACCCGATCTTTGGCAACATTGTGGATGAGGTGGCTTATCACGAAAAGTACCCGACCATCTAT
CACCTGCGTAAGAAACTGGTGGATAGCACCGACAAGGCCGATCTGCGCCTGATCTACCTGGCGCTGGCTC
ACATGATCAAGTTCCGTGGTCACTTTCTGATCGAGGGCGACCTGAACCCGGATAACAGCGATGTGGACAA
GCTGTTCATCCAGCTGGTGCAGACCTACAACCAGCTGTTTGAGGAAAACCCGATTAACGCCAGCGGTGTG
GACGCCAAGGCGATCCTGAGCGCGCGTCTGAGCAAAAGCCGCCGTCTGGAGAACCTGATCGCGCAGCTGC
CGGGTGAAAAGAAAAACGGTCTGTTCGGCAACCTGATTGCTCTGAGCCTGGGCCTGACCCCGAACTTCAA
AAGCAACTTTGACCTGGCCGAGGATGCGAAGCTGCAACTGAGCAAGGATACCTACGACGATGACCTGGAC
AACCTGCTGGCGCAGATCGGCGACCAGTATGCTGATCTGTTTCTGGCCGCGAAGAACCTGAGCGATGCGA
TCCTGCTGAGCGACATTCTGCGTGTGAACACCGAGATTACCAAGGCTCCGCTGAGCGCCAGCATGATCAA
ACGCTACGATGAACACCACCAGGACCTGACCCTGCTGAAAGCTCTGGTGCGTCAGCAGCTGCCGGAGAAG
TATAAAGAAATCTTCTTTGACCAGAGCAAGAACGGTTACGCCGGCTATATTGATGGCGGTGCGAGCCAGG
AGGAGTTCTACAAGTTTATCAAACCGATTCTGGAGAAAATGGACGGCACCGAGGAACTGCTGGTGAAGCT
GAACCGTGAAGATCTGCTGCGTAAACAGCGCACCTTCGACAACGGTAGCATCCCGCACCAGATTCACCTG
GGTGAGCTGCACGCGATCCTGCGCCGTCAGGAAGATTTCTACCCGTTTCTGAAGGACAACCGTGAGAAGA
TCGAAAAAATTCTGACCTTCCGCATTCCGTACTATGTGGGTCCGCTGGCTCGTGGCAACAGCCGCTTTGC
CTGGATGACCCGTAAACCGAAGAAAAAGCGCAAAGTGGGTAGCAGCGGCAGCCCGAAAAAGAAACGCAAA
GTGGGTAGCGACGCCCTGGATGACTTCGATCTGGACATGCTGGGCAGCGACGCGCTGGATGACTTTGGCG
GTGGCAGCATGGATAGCCTGCTGATGAACCGCCGTAAATTCCTGTACCAGTTTAAGAACGTGCGTTGGGC
TAAAGGCCGCCGTGAAACCTACCTGTGCTATGTGGTGAAACGCCGTGATAGCGCCACCAGCTTCAGCCTG
GACTTTGGTTATCTGCGCAACAAGAACGGCTGCCACGTGGAGCTGCTGTTCCTGCGTTATATTAGCGATT
GGGACCTGGACCCAGGCCGTTGCTACCGTGTGACCTGGTTCACCAGCTGGAGCCCGTGCTATGATTGCGC
GCGTCACGTGGCTGACTTTCTGCGCGGCAACCCGAACCTGAGCCTGCGTATCTTCACCGCGCGCCTGTAC
TTTTGCGAGGACCGTAAGGCTGAGCCGGAAGGTCTGCGCCGTCTGCACCGTGCGGGTGTGCAGATCGCGA
TCATGACCTTCAAAGATTACTTTTATTGCTGGAACACCTTCGTGGAGAACCACGAACGTACCTTTAAGGC
CTGGGAGGGTCTGCACGAAAACAGCGTGCGTCTGAGCCGCCAGCTGCGCCGTATCCTGCTGCCGGGTGGC
AGCGGTGGCAGCGGTGGCAGCGGTGGCAGCGGTGGCAGCGGTGGCAGCGGTGGCAAGAGCGAGGAAACCA
TCACCCCGTGGAACTTCGAGGAAGTGGTGGACAAAGGCGCCAGCGCCCAGAGCTTCATTGAGCGTATGAC
CAACTTTGATAAGAACCTGCCGAACGAAAAAGTGCTGCCGAAGCACAGCCTGCTGTACGAGTACTTCACC
GTGTACAACGAACTGACCAAGGTGAAATACGTGACCGAGGGTATGCGCAAGCCGGCCTTCCTGAGCGGCG
AACAGAAGAAAGCGATCGTGGACCTGCTGTTTAAAACCAACCGTAAGGTGACCGTGAAGCAGCTGAAAGA
GGATTACTTCAAGAAAATTGAATGCTTCGACAGCGTGGAGATCAGCGGTGTGGAAGATCGTTTCAACGCG
AGCCTGGGCACCTATCACGACCTGCTGAAAATCATTAAGGACAAGGATTTTCTGGATAACGAGGAAAACG
AGGACATCCTGGAAGATATTGTGCTGACCCTGACCCTGTTCGAGGACCGTGAAATGATCGAGGAACGCCT
GAAGACCTACGCCCACCTGTTTGATGACAAAGTGATGAAACAGCTGAAGCGCCGTCGCTATACCGGTTGG
GGCCGTCTGAGCCGCAAACTGATCAACGGTATTCGCGATAAACAGAGCGGCAAGACCATCCTGGATTTCC
TGAAGAGCGACGGTTTCGCGAACCGTAACTTTATGCAGCTGATTCACGATGACAGCCTGACCTTTAAAGA
GGACATCCAGAAGGCGCAGGTGAGCGGTCAGGGCGATAGCCTGCACGAACACATCGCTAACCTGGCCGGT
AGCCCGGCCATCAAGAAGGGCATCCTGCAAACCGTGAAGGTGGTGGACGAGCTGGTGAAAGTGATGGGTC
GTCACAAACCGGAAAACATCGTGATTGAGATGGCCCGCGAAAACCAGACCACCCAGAAAGGCCAGAAGAA
CAGCCGTGAGCGCATGAAGCGTATCGAGGAAGGCATCAAGGAACTGGGCAGCCAGATCCTGAAGGAGCAC
CCGGTGGAAAACACCCAGCTGCAAAACGAGAAACTGTATCTGTACTACCTGCAAAACGGTCGTGACATGT
ACGTGGATCAGGAGCTGGACATTAACCGCCTGAGCGACTACGATGTGGACGCGATCGTGCCGCAGAGCTT
CCTGAAGGATGACAGCATTGACAACAAAGTGCTGACCCGTAGCGATAAAAACCGCGGCAAGAGCGACAAC
GTGCCGAGCGAGGAAGTGGTGAAGAAAATGAAAAACTACTGGCGTCAGCTGCTGAACGCCAAGCTGATCA
CCCAGCGTAAATTCGACAACCTGACCAAGGCTGAGCGCGGTGGCCTGAGCGAACTGGATAAAGCCGGTTT
TATTAAGCGTCAGCTGGTGGAAACCCGCCAGATCACCAAGCACGTGGCGCAGATTCTGGACAGCCGCATG
AACACCAAATACGACGAGAACGATAAGCTGATCCGTGAAGTGAAAGTGATTACCCTGAAGAGCAAACTGG
TGAGCGATTTCCGTAAGGACTTCCAGTTTTACAAAGTGCGCGAGATCAACAACTATCACCACGCGCACGA
CGCTTACCTGAACGCTGTGGTGGGCACCGCCCTGATCAAGAAGTATCCGAAGCTGGAGAGCGAGTTCGTG
TACGGCGATTATAAAGTGTACGACGTGCGTAAAATGATCGCCAAGAGCGAGCAGGAAATTGGCAAAGCGA
CCGCTAAGTATTTCTTTTACAGCAACATCATGAACTTCTTTAAGACCGAGATCACCCTGGCCAACGGTGA
AATCCGTAAACGCCCGCTGATTGAAACCAACGGTGAAACCGGCGAAATCGTGTGGGATAAGGGCCGTGAC
TTCGCGACCGTGCGCAAAGTGCTGTCCATGCCGCAGGTGAACATTGTGAAGAAAACCGAGGTGCAGACCG
GTGGCTTTAGCAAGGAAAGCATTCTGCCGAAACGTAACAGCGACAAGCTGATCGCCCGCAAGAAAGATTG
GGACCCGAAGAAATATGGTGGCTTCGATAGCCCAACCGTGGCCTACAGCGTGCTGGTGGTGGCTAAAGTG
GAGAAGGGTAAAAGCAAGAAACTGAAAAGCGTGAAGGAACTGCTGGGCATCACCATTATGGAGCGTAGCA
GCTTCGAAAAGAACCCGATCGACTTTCTGGAGGCGAAAGGTTACAAGGAAGTGAAGAAAGATCTGATCAT
CAAGCTGCCGAAGTATAGCCTGTTCGAGCTGGAAAATGGTCGTAAACGTATGCTGGCCAGCGCCGGCGAG
CTGCAAAAGGGCAACGAACTGGCGCTGCCGAGCAAATACGTGAACTTTCTGTATCTGGCCAGCCACTACG
AGAAGCTGAAAGGTAGCCCGGAGGACAACGAACAGAAGCAGCTGTTCGTGGAGCAGCACAAACACTACCT
GGATGAGATCATTGAACAGATTAGCGAGTTCAGCAAGCGTGTGATCCTGGCTGATGCCAACCTGGACAAA
GTGCTGAGCGCCTATAACAAACACCGTGACAAGCCGATCCGCGAGCAGGCCGAAAACATCATTCACCTGT
TCACCCTGACCAACCTGGGCGCGCCGGCTGCCTTCAAATATTTTGATACCACCATTGACCGTAAGCGTTA
CACCAGCACCAAAGAGGTGCTGGATGCTACCCTGATCCACCAGAGCATTACCGGTCTGTACGAAACCCGT
ATCGATCTGAGCCAGCTGGGTGGCGACAAGCGCCCGGCGGCTACCAAGAAAGCCGGTCAGGCGAAGAAAA
AGAAAGACTACAAGGATGACGATGACAAGGGTAGCGGCGCTACCAACTTCAGCCTGCTGAAGCAGGCGGG
CGACGTGGAGGAAAATCCGGGCCCGATGGCTAAACCGCTGAGCCAGGAGGAAAGCACCCTGATCGAGCGC
GCGACCGCTACCATTAACAGCATCCCGATTAGCGAAGATTATAGCGTGGCCAGCGCCGCGCTGAGCAGCG
ATGGTCGTATCTTCACCGGCGTGAACGTGTATCACTTTACCGGTGGCCCGTGCGCCGAGCTGGTGGTGCT
GGGCACCGCCGCCGCCGCCGCCGCCGGCAACCTGACCTGCATCGTGGCGATTGGTAACGAAAATCGTGGC
ATCCTGAGCCCGTGCGGCCGTTGCCGCCAGGTGCTGCTGGACCTGCATCCGGGCATCAAGGCGATTGTGA
AGGATAGCGACGGCCAACCGACCGCTGTGGGTATCCGTGAACTGCTGCCATCCGGCTATGTTTGGGAGGG
CTAAGGTACC
